>Addgene plasmid #110846 | pLenti-TRE3G-BE3RA-PGK-Puro | addgene full sequence | sequence record 212170 | Addgene NGS Result
CTGACGTCGACGGATCGGGAGATCTCCCGATCCCCTATGGTGCACTCTCAGTACAATCTGCTCTGATGCC
GCATAGTTAAGCCAGTATCTGCTCCCTGCTTGTGTGTTGGAGGTCGCTGAGTAGTGCGCGAGCAAAATTT
AAGCTACAACAAGGCAAGGCTTGACCGACAATTGCATGAAGAATCTGCTTAGGGTTAGGCGTTTTGCGCT
GCTTCGCGATGTACGGGCCAGATATACGCGTTGACATTGATTATTGACTAGTTATTAATAGTAATCAATT
ACGGGGTCATTAGTTCATAGCCCATATATGGAGTTCCGCGTTACATAACTTACGGTAAATGGCCCGCCTG
GCTGACCGCCCAACGACCCCCGCCCATTGACGTCAATAATGACGTATGTTCCCATAGTAACGCCAATAGG
GACTTTCCATTGACGTCAATGGGTGGAGTATTTACGGTAAACTGCCCACTTGGCAGTACATCAAGTGTAT
CATATGCCAAGTACGCCCCCTATTGACGTCAATGACGGTAAATGGCCCGCCTGGCATTATGCCCAGTACA
TGACCTTATGGGACTTTCCTACTTGGCAGTACATCTACGTATTAGTCATCGCTATTACCATGGTGATGCG
GTTTTGGCAGTACATCAATGGGCGTGGATAGCGGTTTGACTCACGGGGATTTCCAAGTCTCCACCCCATT
GACGTCAATGGGAGTTTGTTTTGGCACCAAAATCAACGGGACTTTCCAAAATGTCGTAACAACTCCGCCC
CATTGACGCAAATGGGCGGTAGGCGTGTACGGTGGGAGGTCTATATAAGCAGCGCGTTTTGCCTGTACTG
GGTCTCTCTGGTTAGACCAGATCTGAGCCTGGGAGCTCTCTGGCTAACTAGGGAACCCACTGCTTAAGCC
TCAATAAAGCTTGCCTTGAGTGCTTCAAGTAGTGTGTGCCCGTCTGTTGTGTGACTCTGGTAACTAGAGA
TCCCTCAGACCCTTTTAGTCAGTGTGGAAAATCTCTAGCAGTGGCGCCCGAACAGGGACTTGAAAGCGAA
AGGGAAACCAGAGGAGCTCTCTCGACGCAGGACTCGGCTTGCTGAAGCGCGCACGGCAAGAGGCGAGGGG
CGGCGACTGGTGAGTACGCCAAAAATTTTGACTAGCGGAGGCTAGAAGGAGAGAGATGGGTGCGAGAGCG
TCAGTATTAAGCGGGGGAGAATTAGATCGCGATGGGAAAAAATTCGGTTAAGGCCAGGGGGAAAGAAAAA
ATATAAATTAAAACATATAGTATGGGCAAGCAGGGAGCTAGAACGATTCGCAGTTAATCCTGGCCTGTTA
GAAACATCAGAAGGCTGTAGACAAATACTGGGACAGCTACAACCATCCCTTCAGACAGGATCAGAAGAAC
TTAGATCATTATATAATACAGTAGCAACCCTCTATTGTGTGCATCAAAGGATAGAGATAAAAGACACCAA
GGAAGCTTTAGACAAGATAGAGGAAGAGCAAAACAAAAGTAAGACCACCGCACAGCAAGCGGCCGGCCGC
TGATCTTCAGACCTGGAGGAGGAGATATGAGGGACAATTGGAGAAGTGAATTATATAAATATAAAGTAGT
AAAAATTGAACCATTAGGAGTAGCACCCACCAAGGCAAAGAGAAGAGTGGTGCAGAGAGAAAAAAGAGCA
GTGGGAATAGGAGCTTTGTTCCTTGGGTTCTTGGGAGCAGCAGGAAGCACTATGGGCGCAGCGTCAATGA
CGCTGACGGTACAGGCCAGACAATTATTGTCTGGTATAGTGCAGCAGCAGAACAATTTGCTGAGGGCTAT
TGAGGCGCAACAGCATCTGTTGCAACTCACAGTCTGGGGCATCAAGCAGCTCCAGGCAAGAATCCTGGCT
GTGGAAAGATACCTAAAGGATCAACAGCTCCTGGGGATTTGGGGTTGCTCTGGAAAACTCATTTGCACCA
CTGCTGTGCCTTGGAATGCTAGTTGGAGTAATAAATCTCTGGAACAGATTTGGAATCACACGACCTGGAT
GGAGTGGGACAGAGAAATTAACAATTACACAAGCTTAATACACTCCTTAATTGAAGAATCGCAAAACCAG
CAAGAAAAGAATGAACAAGAATTATTGGAATTAGATAAATGGGCAAGTTTGTGGAATTGGTTTAACATAA
CAAATTGGCTGTGGTATATAAAATTATTCATAATGATAGTAGGAGGCTTGGTAGGTTTAAGAATAGTTTT
TGCTGTACTTTCTATAGTGAATAGAGTTAGGCAGGGATATTCACCATTATCGTTTCAGACCCACCTCCCA
ACCCCGAGGGGACCCGACAGGCCCGAAGGAATAGAAGAAGAAGGTGGAGAGAGAGACAGAGACAGATCCA
TTCGATTAGTGAACGGATCGGCACTGCGTGCGCCAATTCTGCAGACAAATGGCAGTATTCATCCACAATT
TTAAAAGAAAAGGGGGGATTGGGGGGTACAGTGCAGGGGAAAGAATAGTAGACATAATAGCAACAGACAT
ACAAACTAAAGAATTACAAAAACAAATTACAAAAATTCAAAATTTTCGGGTTTATTACAGGGACAGCAGA
GATCCAGTTTGGTTAGTACCGGGCGATTCTAGATTCGAGTTTACTCCCTATCAGTGATAGAGAACGTATG
AAGAGTTTACTCCCTATCAGTGATAGAGAACGTATGCAGACTTTACTCCCTATCAGTGATAGAGAACGTA
TAAGGAGTTTACTCCCTATCAGTGATAGAGAACGTATGACCAGTTTACTCCCTATCAGTGATAGAGAACG
TATCTACAGTTTACTCCCTATCAGTGATAGAGAACGTATATCCAGTTTACTCCCTATCAGTGATAGAGAA
CGTATAAGCTTTAGGCGTGTACGGTGGGCGCCTATAAAAGCAGAGCTCGTTTAGTGAACCGTCAGATCGC
CTGGAGCAATTCCACAACACTTTTGTCTTATACCAACTTTCCGTACCACTTCCTACCCTCGTAAAGTCGA
GCTTGCGTTGGATCCGCCACCATGAGCTCAGAGACTGGCCCAGTGGCTGTGGACCCCACATTGAGACGGC
GGATCGAGCCCCATGAGTTTGAGGTATTCTTCGATCCGAGAGAGCTCCGCAAGGAGACCTGCCTGCTTTA
CGAAATTAATTGGGGGGGCCGGCACTCCATTTGGCGACATACATCACAGAACACTAACAAGCACGTCGAA
GTCAACTTCATCGAGAAGTTCACGACAGAAAGATATTTCTGTCCGAACACAAGGTGCAGTATTACCTGGT
TTCTCAGCTGGAGCCCATGCGGCGAATGTAGTAGGGCCATCACTGAATTCCTGTCAAGGTATCCCCACGT
CACTCTGTTTATTTACATCGCAAGGCTGTACCACCACGCTGACCCCCGCAATCGACAAGGCCTGCGGGAT
TTGATCTCTTCAGGTGTGACTATCCAAATTATGACTGAGCAGGAGTCAGGATACTGCTGGAGAAACTTTG
TGAATTATAGCCCGAGTAATGAAGCCCACTGGCCTAGGTATCCCCATCTGTGGGTACGACTGTACGTTCT
TGAACTGTACTGCATCATACTGGGCCTGCCTCCTTGTCTCAACATTCTGAGAAGGAAGCAGCCACAGCTG
ACATTCTTTACCATCGCTCTTCAGTCTTGTCATTACCAGCGACTGCCCCCACACATTCTCTGGGCCACCG
GGTTGAAAAGCGGCAGCGAGACTCCCGGGACCTCAGAGTCCGCCACACCCGAAAGTGACAAGAAGTACAG
CATCGGCCTGGCCATCGGCACCAACTCTGTGGGCTGGGCCGTGATCACCGACGAGTACAAGGTGCCCAGC
AAGAAATTCAAGGTGCTGGGCAACACCGACCGGCACAGCATCAAGAAGAACCTGATCGGAGCCCTGCTGT
TCGACAGCGGCGAAACAGCCGAGGCCACCCGGCTGAAGAGAACCGCCAGAAGAAGATACACCAGACGGAA
GAACCGGATCTGCTATCTGCAAGAGATCTTCAGCAACGAGATGGCCAAGGTGGACGACAGCTTCTTCCAC
AGACTGGAAGAGTCCTTCCTGGTGGAAGAGGATAAGAAGCACGAGCGGCACCCCATCTTCGGCAACATCG
TGGACGAGGTGGCCTACCACGAGAAGTACCCCACCATCTACCACCTGAGAAAGAAACTGGTGGACAGCAC
CGACAAGGCCGACCTGCGGCTGATCTATCTGGCCCTGGCCCACATGATCAAGTTCCGGGGCCACTTCCTG
ATCGAGGGCGACCTGAACCCCGACAACAGCGACGTGGACAAGCTGTTCATCCAGCTGGTGCAGACCTACA
ACCAGCTGTTCGAGGAAAACCCCATCAACGCCAGCGGCGTGGACGCCAAGGCCATCCTGTCTGCCAGACT
GAGCAAGAGCAGACGGCTGGAAAATCTGATCGCCCAGCTGCCCGGCGAGAAGAAGAATGGCCTGTTCGGC
AACCTGATTGCCCTGAGCCTGGGCCTGACCCCCAACTTCAAGAGCAACTTCGACCTGGCCGAGGATGCCA
AACTGCAGCTGAGCAAGGACACCTACGACGACGACCTGGACAACCTGCTGGCCCAGATCGGCGACCAGTA
CGCCGACCTGTTTCTGGCCGCCAAGAACCTGTCCGACGCCATCCTGCTGAGCGACATCCTGAGAGTGAAC
ACCGAGATCACCAAGGCCCCCCTGAGCGCCTCTATGATCAAGAGATACGACGAGCACCACCAGGACCTGA
CCCTGCTGAAAGCTCTCGTGCGGCAGCAGCTGCCTGAGAAGTACAAAGAGATTTTCTTCGACCAGAGCAA
GAACGGCTACGCCGGCTACATTGACGGCGGAGCCAGCCAGGAAGAGTTCTACAAGTTCATCAAGCCCATC
CTGGAAAAGATGGACGGCACCGAGGAACTGCTCGTGAAGCTGAACAGAGAGGACCTGCTGCGGAAGCAGC
GGACCTTCGACAACGGCAGCATCCCCCACCAGATCCACCTGGGAGAGCTGCACGCCATTCTGCGGCGGCA
GGAAGATTTTTACCCATTCCTGAAGGACAACCGGGAAAAGATCGAGAAGATCCTGACCTTCCGCATCCCC
TACTACGTGGGCCCTCTGGCCAGGGGAAACAGCAGATTCGCCTGGATGACCAGAAAGAGCGAGGAAACCA
TCACCCCCTGGAACTTCGAGGAAGTGGTGGACAAGGGCGCTTCCGCCCAGAGCTTCATCGAGCGGATGAC
CAACTTCGATAAGAACCTGCCCAACGAGAAGGTGCTGCCCAAGCACAGCCTGCTGTACGAGTACTTCACC
GTGTATAACGAGCTGACCAAAGTGAAATACGTGACCGAGGGAATGAGAAAGCCCGCCTTCCTGAGCGGCG
AGCAGAAAAAGGCCATCGTGGACCTGCTGTTCAAGACCAACCGGAAAGTGACCGTGAAGCAGCTGAAAGA
GGACTACTTCAAGAAAATCGAGTGCTTCGACTCCGTGGAAATCTCCGGCGTGGAAGATCGGTTCAACGCC
TCCCTGGGCACATACCACGATCTGCTGAAAATTATCAAGGACAAGGACTTCCTGGACAATGAGGAAAACG
AGGACATTCTGGAAGATATCGTGCTGACCCTGACACTGTTTGAGGACAGAGAGATGATCGAGGAACGGCT
GAAAACCTATGCCCACCTGTTCGACGACAAAGTGATGAAGCAGCTGAAGCGGCGGAGATACACCGGCTGG
GGCAGGCTGAGCCGGAAGCTGATCAACGGCATCCGGGACAAGCAGTCCGGCAAGACAATCCTGGATTTCC
TGAAGTCCGACGGCTTCGCCAACAGAAACTTCATGCAGCTGATCCACGACGACAGCCTGACCTTTAAAGA
GGACATCCAGAAAGCCCAGGTGTCCGGCCAGGGCGATAGCCTGCACGAGCACATTGCCAATCTGGCCGGC
AGCCCCGCCATTAAGAAGGGCATCCTGCAGACAGTGAAGGTGGTGGACGAGCTCGTGAAAGTGATGGGCC
GGCACAAGCCCGAGAACATCGTGATCGAAATGGCCAGAGAGAACCAGACCACCCAGAAGGGACAGAAGAA
CAGCCGCGAGAGAATGAAGCGGATCGAAGAGGGCATCAAAGAGCTGGGCAGCCAGATCCTGAAAGAACAC
CCAGTGGAAAACACCCAGCTGCAGAACGAGAAGCTGTACCTGTACTACCTGCAGAATGGGCGGGATATGT
ACGTGGACCAGGAACTGGACATCAACCGGCTGTCCGACTACGATGTGGACCATATCGTGCCTCAGAGCTT
TCTGAAGGACGACTCCATCGACAACAAGGTGCTGACCAGAAGCGACAAGAACCGGGGCAAGAGCGACAAC
GTGCCCTCCGAAGAGGTCGTGAAGAAGATGAAGAACTACTGGCGGCAGCTGCTGAACGCCAAGCTGATTA
CCCAGAGAAAGTTCGACAATCTGACCAAGGCCGAGAGAGGCGGCCTGAGCGAACTGGATAAGGCCGGCTT
CATCAAGAGACAGCTGGTGGAAACCCGGCAGATCACAAAGCACGTGGCACAGATCCTGGACTCCCGGATG
AACACTAAGTACGACGAGAATGACAAGCTGATCCGGGAAGTGAAAGTGATCACCCTGAAGTCCAAGCTGG
TGTCCGATTTCCGGAAGGATTTCCAGTTTTACAAAGTGCGCGAGATCAACAACTACCACCACGCCCACGA
CGCCTACCTGAACGCCGTCGTGGGAACCGCCCTGATCAAAAAGTACCCTAAGCTGGAAAGCGAGTTCGTG
TACGGCGACTACAAGGTGTACGACGTGCGGAAGATGATCGCCAAGAGCGAGCAGGAAATCGGCAAGGCTA
CCGCCAAGTACTTCTTCTACAGCAACATCATGAACTTTTTCAAGACCGAGATTACCCTGGCCAACGGCGA
GATCCGGAAGCGGCCTCTGATCGAGACAAACGGCGAAACCGGGGAGATCGTGTGGGATAAGGGCCGGGAT
TTTGCCACCGTGCGGAAAGTGCTGAGCATGCCCCAAGTGAATATCGTGAAAAAGACCGAGGTGCAGACAG
GCGGCTTCAGCAAAGAGTCTATCCTGCCCAAGAGGAACAGCGATAAGCTGATCGCCAGAAAGAAGGACTG
GGACCCTAAGAAGTACGGCGGCTTCGACAGCCCCACCGTGGCCTATTCTGTGCTGGTGGTGGCCAAAGTG
GAAAAGGGCAAGTCCAAGAAACTGAAGAGTGTGAAAGAGCTGCTGGGGATCACCATCATGGAAAGAAGCA
GCTTCGAGAAGAATCCCATCGACTTTCTGGAAGCCAAGGGCTACAAAGAAGTGAAAAAGGACCTGATCAT
CAAGCTGCCTAAGTACTCCCTGTTCGAGCTGGAAAACGGCCGGAAGAGAATGCTGGCCTCTGCCGGCGAA
CTGCAGAAGGGAAACGAACTGGCCCTGCCCTCCAAATATGTGAACTTCCTGTACCTGGCCAGCCACTATG
AGAAGCTGAAGGGCTCCCCCGAGGATAATGAGCAGAAACAGCTGTTTGTGGAACAGCACAAGCACTACCT
GGACGAGATCATCGAGCAGATCAGCGAGTTCTCCAAGAGAGTGATCCTGGCCGACGCTAATCTGGACAAA
GTGCTGTCCGCCTACAACAAGCACCGGGATAAGCCCATCAGAGAGCAGGCCGAGAATATCATCCACCTGT
TTACCCTGACCAATCTGGGAGCCCCTGCCGCCTTCAAGTACTTTGACACCACCATCGACCGGAAGAGGTA
CACCAGCACCAAAGAGGTGCTGGACGCCACCCTGATCCACCAGAGCATCACCGGCCTGTACGAGACACGG
ATCGACCTGTCTCAGCTGGGAGGCGATTCAGGCGGATCTACTAATCTGTCAGATATTATTGAAAAGGAGA
CCGGTAAGCAACTGGTTATCCAGGAATCCATCCTCATGCTCCCAGAGGAGGTGGAAGAAGTCATTGGGAA
CAAGCCGGAAAGCGATATACTCGTGCACACCGCCTACGACGAGAGCACCGACGAGAATGTCATGCTTCTG
ACTAGCGACGCCCCTGAATACAAGCCTTGGGCTCTGGTCATACAGGATAGCAACGGTGAGAACAAGATTA
AGATGCTCTCTGGTGGTTCTCCCAAGAAGAAGAGGAAAGTCTAACTAGGAATCCCGAGGCCTCTACCGGG
TAGGGGAGGCGCTTTTCCCAAGGCAGTCTGGAGCATGCGCTTTAGCAGCCCCGCTGGGCACTTGGCGCTA
CACAAGTGGCCTCTGGCCTCGCACACATTCCACATCCACCGGTAGGCGCCAACCGGCTCCGTTCTTTGGT
GGCCCCTTCGCGCCACCTTCTACTCCTCCCCTAGTCAGGAAGTTCCCCCCCGCCCCGCAGCTCGCGTCGT
GCAGGACGTGACAAATGGAAGTAGCACGTCTCACTAGTCTCGTGCAGATGGACAGCACCGCTGAGCAATG
GAAGCGGGTAGGCCTTTGGGGCAGCGGCCAATAGCAGCTTTGCTCCTTCGCTTTCTGGGCTCAGAGGCTG
GGAAGGGGTGGGTCCGGGGGCGGGCTCAGGGGCGGGCTCAGGGGCGGGGCGGGCGCCCGAAGGTCCTCCG
GAGGCCCGGCATTCTGCACGCTTCAAAAGCGCACGTCTGCCGCGCTGTTCTCCTCTTCCTCATCTCCGGG
CCTTTCGACCTGCAGCCCAAGCTTACCATGACCGAGTACAAGCCCACGGTGCGCCTCGCCACCCGCGACG
ACGTCCCCAGGGCCGTACGCACCCTCGCCGCCGCGTTCGCCGACTACCCCGCCACGCGCCACACCGTCGA
TCCGGACCGCCACATCGAGCGGGTCACCGAGCTGCAAGAACTCTTCCTCACGCGCGTCGGGCTCGACATC
GGCAAGGTGTGGGTCGCGGACGACGGCGCCGCGGTGGCGGTCTGGACCACGCCGGAGAGCGTCGAAGCGG
GGGCGGTGTTCGCCGAGATCGGCCCGCGCATGGCCGAGTTGAGCGGTTCCCGGCTGGCCGCGCAGCAACA
GATGGAAGGCCTCCTGGCGCCGCACCGGCCCAAGGAGCCCGCGTGGTTCCTGGCCACCGTCGGCGTCTCG
CCCGACCACCAGGGCAAGGGTCTGGGCAGCGCCGTCGTGCTCCCCGGAGTGGAGGCGGCCGAGCGCGCCG
GGGTGCCCGCCTTCCTGGAGACCTCCGCGCCCCGCAACCTCCCCTTCTACGAGCGGCTCGGCTTCACCGT
CACCGCCGACGTCGAGGTGCCCGAAGGACCGCGCACCTGGTGCATGACCCGCAAGCCCGGTGCCTGAAAA
CGTTGTTGTTTGGGGTTGAATTACTCTTCTAGACCGCGGCGCGCCCGATAATCAACCTCTGGATTACAAA
ATTTGTGAAAGATTGACTGGTATTCTTAACTATGTTGCTCCTTTTACGCTATGTGGATACGCTGCTTTAA
TGCCTTTGTATCATGCTATTGCTTCCCGTATGGCTTTCATTTTCTCCTCCTTGTATAAATCCTGGTTGCT
GTCTCTTTATGAGGAGTTGTGGCCCGTTGTCAGGCAACGTGGCGTGGTGTGCACTGTGTTTGCTGACGCA
ACCCCCACTGGTTGGGGCATTGCCACCACCTGTCAGCTCCTTTCCGGGACTTTCGCTTTCCCCCTCCCTA
TTGCCACGGCGGAACTCATCGCCGCCTGCCTTGCCCGCTGCTGGACAGGGGCTCGGCTGTTGGGCACTGA
CAATTCCGTGGTGTTGTCGGGGAAATCATCGTCCTTTCCTTGGCTGCTCGCCTGTGTTGCCACCTGGATT
CTGCGCGGGACGTCCTTCTGCTACGTCCCTTCGGCCCTCAATCCAGCGGACCTTCCTTCCCGCGGCCTGC
TGCCGGCTCTGCGGCCTCTTCCGCGTCTTCGCCTTCGCCCTCAGACGAGTCGGATCTCCCTTTGGGCCGC
CTCCCCGCATCGATACCGTCGACCTCGATCGAGACCTAGAAAAACATGGAGCAATCACAAGTAGCAATAC
AGCAGCTACCAATGCTGATTGTGCCTGGCTAGAAGCACAAGAGGAGGAGGAGGTGGGTTTTCCAGTCACA
CCTCAGGTACCTTTAAGACCAATGACTTACAAGGCAGCTGTAGATCTTAGCCACTTTTTAAAAGAAAAGG
GGGGACTGGAAGGGCTAATTCACTCCCAACGAAGACAAGATATCCTTGATCTGTGGATCTACCACACACA
AGGCTACTTCCCTGATTGGCAGAACTACACACCAGGGCCAGGGATCAGATATCCACTGACCTTTGGATGG
TGCTACAAGCTAGTACCAGTTGAGCAAGAGAAGGTAGAAGAAGCCAATGAAGGAGAGAACACCCGCTTGT
TACACCCTGTGAGCCTGCATGGGATGGATGACCCGGAGAGAGAAGTATTAGAGTGGAGGTTTGACAGCCG
CCTAGCATTTCATCACATGGCCCGAGAGCTGCATCCGGACTGTACTGGGTCTCTCTGGTTAGACCAGATC
TGAGCCTGGGAGCTCTCTGGCTAACTAGGGAACCCACTGCTTAAGCCTCAATAAAGCTTGCCTTGAGTGC
TTCAAGTAGTGTGTGCCCGTCTGTTGTGTGACTCTGGTAACTAGAGATCCCTCAGACCCTTTTAGTCAGT
GTGGAAAATCTCTAGCAGCATGTGAGCAAAAGGCCAGCAAAAGGCCAGGAACCGTAAAAAGGCCGCGTTG
CTGGCGTTTTTCCATAGGCTCCGCCCCCCTGACGAGCATCACAAAAATCGACGCTCAAGTCAGAGGTGGC
GAAACCCGACAGGACTATAAAGATACCAGGCGTTTCCCCCTGGAAGCTCCCTCGTGCGCTCTCCTGTTCC
GACCCTGCCGCTTACCGGATACCTGTCCGCCTTTCTCCCTTCGGGAAGCGTGGCGCTTTCTCATAGCTCA
CGCTGTAGGTATCTCAGTTCGGTGTAGGTCGTTCGCTCCAAGCTGGGCTGTGTGCACGAACCCCCCGTTC
AGCCCGACCGCTGCGCCTTATCCGGTAACTATCGTCTTGAGTCCAACCCGGTAAGACACGACTTATCGCC
ACTGGCAGCAGCCACTGGTAACAGGATTAGCAGAGCGAGGTATGTAGGCGGTGCTACAGAGTTCTTGAAG
TGGTGGCCTAACTACGGCTACACTAGAAGAACAGTATTTGGTATCTGCGCTCTGCTGAAGCCAGTTACCT
TCGGAAAAAGAGTTGGTAGCTCTTGATCCGGCAAACAAACCACCGCTGGTAGCGGTGGTTTTTTTGTTTG
CAAGCAGCAGATTACGCGCAGAAAAAAAGGATCTCAAGAAGATCCTTTGATCTTTTCTACGGGGTCTGAC
GCTCAGTGGAACGAAAACTCACGTTAAGGGATTTTGGTCATGAGATTATCAAAAAGGATCTTCACCTAGA
TCCTTTTAAATTAAAAATGAAGTTTTAAATCAATCTAAAGTATATATGAGTAAACTTGGTCTGACAGTTA
CCAATGCTTAATCAGTGAGGCACCTATCTCAGCGATCTGTCTATTTCGTTCATCCATAGTTGCCTGACTC
CCCGTCGTGTAGATAACTACGATACGGGAGGGCTTACCATCTGGCCCCAGTGCTGCAATGATACCGCGAG
ACCCACGCTCACCGGCTCCAGATTTATCAGCAATAAACCAGCCAGCCGGAAGGGCCGAGCGCAGAAGTGG
TCCTGCAACTTTATCCGCCTCCATCCAGTCTATTAATTGTTGCCGGGAAGCTAGAGTAAGTAGTTCGCCA
GTTAATAGTTTGCGCAACGTTGTTGCCATTGCTACAGGCATCGTGGTGTCACGCTCGTCGTTTGGTATGG
CTTCATTCAGCTCCGGTTCCCAACGATCAAGGCGAGTTACATGATCCCCCATGTTGTGCAAAAAAGCGGT
TAGCTCCTTCGGTCCTCCGATCGTTGTCAGAAGTAAGTTGGCCGCAGTGTTATCACTCATGGTTATGGCA
GCACTGCATAATTCTCTTACTGTCATGCCATCCGTAAGATGCTTTTCTGTGACTGGTGAGTACTCAACCA
AGTCATTCTGAGAATAGTGTATGCGGCGACCGAGTTGCTCTTGCCCGGCGTCAATACGGGATAATACCGC
GCCACATAGCAGAACTTTAAAAGTGCTCATCATTGGAAAACGTTCTTCGGGGCGAAAACTCTCAAGGATC
TTACCGCTGTTGAGATCCAGTTCGATGTAACCCACTCGTGCACCCAACTGATCTTCAGCATCTTTTACTT
TCACCAGCGTTTCTGGGTGAGCAAAAACAGGAAGGCAAAATGCCGCAAAAAAGGGAATAAGGGCGACACG
GAAATGTTGAATACTCATACTCTTCCTTTTTCAATATTATTGAAGCATTTATCAGGGTTATTGTCTCATG
AGCGGATACATATTTGAATGTATTTAGAAAAATAAACAAATAGGGGTTCCGCGCACATTTCCCCGAAAAG
TGCCAC
Features (pLannotate 1.2.2; 23 found; start..end, strand, type, name):
     36..88      -  misc_feature   bom (fragment): basis of mobility region from pBR322
    243..622     +  enhancer       CMV enhancer: human cytomegalovirus immediate early enhancer
    623..822     +  promoter       CMV promoter: human cytomegalovirus (CMV) immediate early promoter
    840..1020    +  LTR            5' LTR (truncated): truncated 5' long terminal repeat (LTR) from HIV-1
   1067..1192    +  misc_feature   HIV-1 Ψ: packaging signal of human immunodeficiency virus type 1
   1176..1514    +  CDS            HIV-1 gag (fragment): gag protein from human immunodeficiency virus 1; gag
   1689..1922    +  misc_feature   RRE: The Rev response element (RRE) of HIV-1 allows for Rev-dependent mRNA export from the nucleus to the cytoplasm.
   2299..2399    +  CDS            Rev (fragment): human immunodeficiency virus 1 (HIV-1) Rev protein; rev; enhances nuclear export of unspliced and incompletely spliced viral mRNAs
   2449..2566    +  misc_feature   cPPT/CTS: central polypurine tract and central termination sequence of HIV-1
   2627..3005    +  promoter       TRE3G promoter: 3rd-generation Tet-responsive promoter that can be activated by binding of Tet-On® 3G
   3032..3718    +  CDS            Apobec1: ABEC1_RAT - Experimental evidence at protein level: Swiss-Prot protein existence level 1. Catalytic component of the apolipoprotein B mRNA editing enzyme complex which is responsible for the postranscriptional editing of a CAA codon for Gln to a UAA codon for stop in the APOB mRNA. May also play a role in the epigenetic regulation of gene expression by participating in DNA demethylation. From Rattus norvegicus (Rat).
   3719..3766    +  CDS            ABE(7.10) (fragment): adenine base editor comprising wild-type E. coli TadA fused to the evolved TadA*(7.10) mutant (Gaudelli et al., 2017)
   3767..7866    +  CDS            Cas9 (fragment): Cas9 (Csn1) endonuclease from the Streptococcus pyogenes Type II CRISPR/Cas system generates RNA-guided double strand breaks in DNA
   7880..8128    +  CDS            UGI: UNGI_BPPB2 - Experimental evidence at protein level: Swiss-Prot protein existence level 1. This protein binds specifically and reversibly to the host uracil-DNA glycosylase, preventing removal of uracil residues from PBS2 DNA by the host uracil-excision repair system. From Bacillus phage PBS2 (Bacteriophage PBS2).
   8188..8687    +  promoter       PGK promoter: mouse phosphoglycerate kinase 1 promoter
   8708..9307    +  CDS            PuroR: puromycin N-acetyltransferase; pac from Streptomyces alboniger; confers resistance to puromycin
   9360..9948    +  misc_feature   WPRE: woodchuck hepatitis virus posttranscriptional regulatory element
   9949..9968    +  misc_feature   MCS (fragment): pBluescript multiple cloning site
   9970..10470   +  CDS            nef (fragment): NEF_HV1LA - Experimental evidence at protein level: Swiss-Prot protein existence level 1. Extracellular Nef protein targets CD4(+) T-lymphocytes for apoptosis by interacting with CXCR4 surface receptors. From Human immunodeficiency virus type 1 group M subtype B (isolate Lai) (HIV-1).
  10477..10657   +  LTR            5' LTR (truncated): truncated 5' long terminal repeat (LTR) from HIV-1
  10719..11307   -  rep_origin     ori: high-copy-number ColE1/pMB1/pBR322/pUC origin of replication
  11478..12338   -  CDS            AmpR: β-lactamase; bla; confers resistance to ampicillin, carbenicillin, and related antibiotics
  12339..12443   -  promoter       AmpR promoter: bla
