[The description below was written by a language model from this plasmid's Addgene catalogue record and pLannotate feature annotations shown in this document.]
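Description:
pLenti-TRE3G-BE3RA-PGK-Puro is an HIV-1-derived lentiviral transfer vector built on the pLL3.3 backbone for doxycycline-inducible expression of the cytosine base editor BE3RA in mammalian cells. In bacteria it is maintained through a ColE1/pUC-type origin and an ampicillin resistance gene (AmpR with its bla promoter); the catalogue lists it as low copy despite the origin's annotation as high-copy-number. A CMV enhancer/promoter fused to a truncated 5' LTR drives production of the viral genomic RNA in packaging cells. The Ψ packaging signal with an adjoining gag fragment, the RRE for Rev-dependent nuclear export, and the cPPT/CTS provide the cis elements needed for encapsidation and transduction. A WPRE sits upstream of the 3' LTR region to enhance transcript expression. That downstream region is annotated as a nef fragment followed by a truncated LTR.

The payload is a synthetic, codon-optimized open reading frame of about 5.1 kb under the TRE3G promoter. This promoter is silent until bound by a Tet-On 3G-type transactivator in the presence of doxycycline. No transactivator is annotated on this plasmid, so it would have to be supplied separately. The fusion consists of rat APOBEC1 cytidine deaminase, a short linker (matched by the annotation software to an ABE fragment), Streptococcus pyogenes Cas9 carrying the D10A nickase mutation, and the phage PBS2 uracil glycosylase inhibitor UGI. Together these convert C to T at guide-RNA-targeted sites without a double-strand break, with UGI blocking excision of the uracil intermediate. No guide RNA cassette is annotated. A downstream mouse PGK promoter drives puromycin N-acetyltransferase, allowing constitutive selection of transduced cells independently of editor induction. The vector is suited to generating stable cell populations with temporally controlled base editing.
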