Addgene plasmid #110846: pLenti-TRE3G-BE3RA-PGK-Puro
Purpose: Lentiviral vector for dox-inducible expression of BE3RA in mammalian cells (codon optimized)
Depositing lab: Lukas Dow. Depositing organization: Cornell University. Publication: Optimized base editors enable efficient editing in cells, organoids and mice. Zafra MP, Schatoff EM, Katti A, Foronda M, Breinig M, Schweitzer AY, Simon A, Han T, Goswami S, Montgomery E, Thibado J, Kastenhuber ER, Sanchez-Rivera FJ, Shi J, Vakoc CR, Lowe SW, Tschaharganeh DF, Dow LE. Nat Biotechnol. 2018 Jul 3. pii: nbt.4194. doi: 10.1038/nbt.4194. PubMed 29969439.
Backbone
  Vector backbone: pLL3.3
  Backbone size w/o insert (bp): 6054
  Vector type: Lentiviral
  Selectable markers: Puromycin
Growth in bacteria
  Bacterial resistance: Ampicillin, 100 μg/mL
  Growth temperature: 30°C
  Growth strain: NEB Stable
  Copy number: Low Copy
Gene/Insert
  Gene/Insert name: BE3RA (alt name: RA)
  Species: Synthetic
  Insert size (bp): 5130
  Mutation: D10A
  Promoter: TRE3G
  Cloning method: Gibson Cloning
  Sequencing primers: 5′ TAAGTGCAGTAGTCGCCGTG; 3′ TTAAGAATACCAGTCAATCTTTC
Terms and licenses: Academic/Nonprofit Terms; Industry Terms: Not Available to Industry
How to cite: pLenti-TRE3G-BE3RA-PGK-Puro was a gift from Lukas Dow (Addgene plasmid # 110846 ; http://n2t.net/addgene:110846 ; RRID:Addgene_110846)
